>Addgene plasmid #223369 | pBA1444_ECOR31HamA_purification | addgene full sequence | sequence record 442988 | Addgene NGS Result
TTAATACGACTCACTATAGGGAGACCACAACGGTTTCCCTCTAGTGCCGGCTCCGGAGAGCTCTTTAATT
AAGCGGCCGCCCTGCAGGACTCGAGTTCTAGAAATAATTTTGTTTAACTTTAAGAAGGAGATATACATAT
GAAATCTTCTCACCATCACCATCACCATCACCATCACCATGGTTCTTCTATGAAAATCGAAGAAGGTAAA
CTGGTAATCTGGATTAACGGCGATAAAGGCTATAACGGTCTCGCTGAAGTCGGTAAGAAATTCGAGAAAG
ATACCGGAATTAAAGTCACCGTTGAGCATCCGGATAAACTGGAAGAGAAATTCCCACAGGTTGCGGCAAC
TGGCGATGGCCCTGACATTATCTTCTGGGCACACGACCGCTTTGGTGGCTACGCTCAATCTGGCCTGTTG
GCTGAAATCACCCCGGACAAAGCGTTCCAGGACAAGCTGTATCCGTTTACCTGGGATGCCGTACGTTACA
ACGGCAAGCTGATTGCTTACCCGATCGCTGTTGAAGCGTTATCGCTGATTTATAACAAAGATCTGCTGCC
GAACCCGCCAAAAACCTGGGAAGAGATCCCGGCGCTGGATAAAGAACTGAAAGCGAAAGGTAAGAGCGCG
CTGATGTTCAACCTGCAAGAACCGTACTTCACCTGGCCGCTGATTGCTGCTGACGGGGGTTATGCGTTCA
AGTATGAAAACGGCAAGTACGACATTAAAGACGTGGGCGTGGATAACGCTGGCGCGAAAGCGGGTCTGAC
CTTCCTGGTTGACCTGATTAAAAACAAACACATGAATGCAGACACCGATTACTCCATCGCAGAAGCTGCC
TTTAATAAAGGCGAAACAGCGATGACCATCAACGGCCCGTGGGCATGGTCCAACATCGACACCAGCAAAG
TGAATTATGGTGTAACGGTACTGCCGACCTTCAAGGGTCAACCATCCAAACCGTTCGTTGGCGTGCTGAG
CGCAGGTATTAACGCCGCCAGTCCGAACAAAGAGCTGGCAAAAGAGTTCCTCGAAAACTATCTGCTGACT
GATGAAGGTCTGGAAGCGGTTAATAAAGACAAACCGCTGGGTGCCGTAGCGCTGAAGTCTTACGAGGAAG
AGTTGGCGAAAGATCCACGTATTGCCGCCACTATGGAAAACGCCCAGAAAGGTGAAATCATGCCGAACAT
CCCGCAGATGTCCGCTTTCTGGTATGCCGTGCGTACTGCGGTGATCAACGCCGCCAGCGGTCGTCAGACT
GTCGATGAAGCCCTGAAAGACGCGCAGACTAATTCGAGCTCGAACAACAACAACAATAACAATAACAACA
ACCTCGGGATCGAGGAAAACCTGTACTTCCAATCCAATGCAATGGCAAATTTCGAGGACTGGTGTGATTC
GACAGAGCGTAATATCAGCGACCATTATTTGCAGTCAATAACGGCCAGGGATGCCGAGTGTATGTTCGGC
GTTCAGGTTATGGCCGCGCTAATACCTGAACACTATGCGTCACCAAGAAATATCGCTAACGCATTTGAAG
CTCTAGGTAAACCGGGGCTGGCGGCATACATTGCTGGAAAATTGCCTGAAACGAAACAGATTCGTTCCGG
TGATTTGGGTGAGATATTTGCAACTGAATGGATAAATGCACGTAGCAATGGCTATAAAACGCCTATAAAA
AGATTGCGCTGGAAAGATCATCGCAATATGTCGATGCGTGGTGAGGACGTCATTGGTATTTACATAGATC
AGTCTTCTCAACAACTTTTTTTCCTTAAAACCGAAGCGAAAAGTCGCGCCAAAATGACGGGAGAGGTGGT
TTCTGAAGCCCGCGATAACTTGAATAAAGAGCAAGGGCTGCCATCTTCACATGCCCTAATGTTCATAGCA
GATCGCCTGAATGAACAGGGTGAGGAGCTTTTGGCTAAAGCGATCTTAAATGCAACGCTTCGGCAAGGAA
TTGTTCCAGGATGCGTCCGGCATCTTATCTTTCTATTATCGGGCAACTCTTCAGAAACTATGCTGACCAC
TTCAATTGAAAAGTATACAGGTCAAAATAATCAGTGGGGTGTTTGTCTAAGAATTGCTCGCCATGGTGAG
TTTATTGCCGCAACTTTTGAAAAGGTGATTAGCGATGCCAGCAACAGCTAATAACATTGGAATGGATAAC
GGATCCGCGATCGCGGCGCGCCACCTGGTGGCCGGCCGGTACCACGCGTGCGCGCTGATCCGGCTGCTAA
CAAAGCCCGAAAGGAAGCTGAGTTGGCTGCTGCCACCGCTGAGCAATAACTAGCATAACCCCTTGGGGCC
TCTAAACGGGTCTTGAGGGGTTTTTTGCTGAAAGGAGGAACTATATCCGGATATCCACAGGACGGGTGTG
GTCGCCATGATCGCGTAGTCGATAGTGGCTCCAAGTAGCGAAGCGAGCAGGACTGGGCGGCGGCCAAAGC
GGTCGGACAGTGCTCCGAGAACGGGTGCGCATAGAAATTGCATCAACGCATATAGCGCTAGCAGCACGCC
ATAGTGACTGGCGATGCTGTCGGAATGGACGATATCCCGCAAGAGGCCCGGCAGTACCGGCATAACCAAG
CCTATGCCTACAGCATCCAGGGTGACGGTGCCGAGGATGACGATGAGCGCATTGTTAGATTTCATACACG
GTGCCTGACTGCGTTAGCAATTTAACTGTGATAAACTACCGCATTAAAGCTTATCGATGATAAGCTGTCA
AACATGAGAATTCTTGAAGACGAAAGGGCCTCGTGATACGCCTATTTTTATAGGTTAATGTCATGATAAT
AATGGTTTCTTAGACGTCAGGTGGCACTTTTCGGGGAAATGTGCGCGGAACCCCTATTTGTTTATTTTTC
TAAATACATTCAAATATGTATCCGCTCATGAGACAATAACCCTGATAAATGCTTCAATAACATTGAAAAA
GGAAGAGTATGAGTATTCAACATTTCCGTGTCGCCCTTATTCCCTTTTTTGCGGCATTTTGCCTTCCTGT
TTTTGCTCACCCAGAAACGCTGGTGAAAGTAAAAGATGCTGAAGATCAGTTGGGTGCACGAGTGGGTTAC
ATCGAACTGGATCTCAACAGCGGTAAGATCCTTGAGAGTTTTCGCCCCGAAGAACGTTTTCCAATGATGA
GCACTTTTAAAGTTCTGCTATGTGGCGCGGTATTATCCCGTGTTGACGCCGGGCAAGAGCAACTCGGTCG
CCGCATACACTATTCTCAGAATGACTTGGTTGAGTACTCACCAGTCACAGAAAAGCATCTTACGGATGGC
ATGACAGTAAGAGAATTATGCAGTGCTGCCATAACCATGAGTGATAACACTGCGGCCAACTTACTTCTGA
CAACGATCGGAGGACCGAAGGAGCTAACCGCTTTTTTGCACAACATGGGGGATCATGTAACTCGCCTTGA
TCGTTGGGAACCGGAGCTGAATGAAGCCATACCAAACGACGAGCGTGACACCACGATGCCTGCAGCAATG
GCAACAACGTTGCGCAAACTATTAACTGGCGAACTACTTACTCTAGCTTCCCGGCAACAATTAATAGACT
GGATGGAGGCGGATAAAGTTGCAGGACCACTTCTGCGCTCGGCCCTTCCGGCTGGCTGGTTTATTGCTGA
TAAATCTGGAGCCGGTGAGCGTGGGTCTCGCGGTATCATTGCAGCACTGGGGCCAGATGGTAAGCCCTCC
CGTATCGTAGTTATCTACACGACGGGGAGTCAGGCAACTATGGATGAACGAAATAGACAGATCGCTGAGA
TAGGTGCCTCACTGATTAAGCATTGGTAACTGTCAGACCAAGTTTACTCATATATACTTTAGATTGATTT
AAAACTTCATTTTTAATTTAAAAGGATCTAGGTGAAGATCCTTTTTGATAATCTCATGACCAAAATCCCT
TAACGTGAGTTTTCGTTCCACTGAGCGTCAGACCCCGTAGAAAAGATCAAAGGATCTTCTTGAGATCCTT
TTTTTCTGCGCGTAATCTGCTGCTTGCAAACAAAAAAACCACCGCTACCAGCGGTGGTTTGTTTGCCGGA
TCAAGAGCTACCAACTCTTTTTCCGAAGGTAACTGGCTTCAGCAGAGCGCAGATACCAAATACTGTCCTT
CTAGTGTAGCCGTAGTTAGGCCACCACTTCAAGAACTCTGTAGCACCGCCTACATACCTCGCTCTGCTAA
TCCTGTTACCAGTGGCTGCTGCCAGTGGCGATAAGTCGTGTCTTACCGGGTTGGACTCAAGACGATAGTT
ACCGGATAAGGCGCAGCGGTCGGGCTGAACGGGGGGTTCGTGCACACAGCCCAGCTTGGAGCGAACGACC
TACACCGAACTGAGATACCTACAGCGTGAGCTATGAGAAAGCGCCACGCTTCCCGAAGGGAGAAAGGCGG
ACAGGTATCCGGTAAGCGGCAGGGTCGGAACAGGAGAGCGCACGAGGGAGCTTCCAGGGGGAAACGCCTG
GTATCTTTATAGTCCTGTCGGGTTTCGCCACCTCTGACTTGAGCGTCGATTTTTGTGATGCTCGTCAGGG
GGGCGGAGCCTATGGAAAAACGCCAGCAACGCGGCCTTTTTACGGTTCCTGGCCTTTTGCTGGCCTTTTG
CTCACATGTTCTTTCCTGCGTTATCCCCTGATTCTGTGGATAACCGTATTACCGCCTTTGAGTGAGCTGA
TACCGCTCGCCGCAGCCGAACGACCGAGCGCAGCGAGTCAGTGAGCGAGGAAGCGGAAGAGCGCCTGATG
CGGTATTTTCTCCTTACGCATCTGTGCGGTATTTCACACCGCAATGGTGCACTCTCAGTACAATCTGCTC
TGATGCCGCATAGTTAAGCCAGTATACACTCCGCTATCGCTACGTGACTGGGTCATGGCTGCGCCCCGAC
ACCCGCCAACACCCGCTGACGCGCCCTGACGGGCTTGTCTGCTCCCGGCATCCGCTTACAGACAAGCTGT
GACCGTCTCCGGGAGCTGCATGTGTCAGAGGTTTTCACCGTCATCACCGAAACGCGCGAGGCAGCTGCGG
TAAAGCTCATCAGCGTGGTCGTGAAGCGATTCACAGATGTCTGCCTGTTCATCCGCGTCCAGCTCGTTGA
GTTTCTCCAGAAGCGTTAATGTCTGGCTTCTGATAAAGCGGGCCATGTTAAGGGCGGTTTTTTCCTGTTT
GGTCACTGATGCCTCCGTGTAAGGGGGATTTCTGTTCATGGGGGTAATGATACCGATGAAACGAGAGAGG
ATGCTCACGATACGGGTTACTGATGATGAACATGCCCGGTTACTGGAACGTTGTGAGGGTAAACAACTGG
CGGTATGGATGCGGCGGGACCAGAGAAAAATCACTCAGGGTCAATGCCAGCGCTTCGTTAATACAGATGT
AGGTGTTCCACAGGGTAGCCAGCAGCATCCTGCGATGCAGATCCGGAACATAATGGTGCAGGGCGCTGAC
TTCCGCGTTTCCAGACTTTACGAAACACGGAAACCGAAGACCATTCATGTTGTTGCTCAGGTCGCAGACG
TTTTGCAGCAGCAGTCGCTTCACGTTCGCTCGCGTATCGGTGATTCATTCTGCTAACCAGTAAGGCAACC
CCGCCAGCCTAGCCGGGTCCTCAACGACAGGAGCACGATCATGCGCACCCGTGGCCAGGACCCAACGCTG
CCCGAGATGCGCCGCGTGCGGCTGCTGGAGATGGCGGACGCGATGGATATGTTCTGCCAAGGGTTGGTTT
GCGCATTCACAGTTCTCCGCAAGAATTGATTGGCTCCAATTCTTGGAGTGGTGAATCCGTTAGCGAGGTG
CCGCCGGCTTCCATTCAGGTCGAGGTGGCCCGGCTCCATGCACCGCGACGCAACGCGGGGAGGCAGACAA
GGTATAGGGCGGCGCCTACAATCCATGCCAACCCGTTCCATGTGCTCGCCGAGGCGGCATAAATCGCCGT
GACGATCAGCGGTCCAATGATCGAAGTTAGGCTGGTAAGAGCCGCGAGCGATCCTTGAAGCTGTCCCTGA
TGGTCGTCATCTACCTGCCTGGACAGCATGGCCTGCAACGCGGGCATCCCGATGCCGCCGGAAGCGAGAA
GAATCATAATGGGGAAGGCCATCCAGCCTCGCGTCGCGAACGCCAGCAAGACGTAGCCCAGCGCGTCGGC
CGCCATGCCGGCGATAATGGCCTGCTTCTCGCCGAAACGTTTGGTGGCGGGACCAGTGACGAAGGCTTGA
GCGAGGGCGTGCAAGATTCCGAATACCGCAAGCGACAGGCCGATCATCGTCGCGCTCCAGCGAAAGCGGT
CCTCGCCGAAAATGACCCAGAGCGCTGCCGGCACCTGTCCTACGAGTTGCATGATAAAGAAGACAGTCAT
AAGTGCGGCGACGATAGTCATGCCCCGCGCCCACCGGAAGGAGCTGACTGGGTTGAAGGCTCTCAAGGGC
ATCGGTCGACGCTCTCCCTTATGCGACTCCTGCATTAGGAAGCAGCCCAGTAGTAGGTTGAGGCCGTTGA
GCACCGCCGCCGCAAGGAATGGTGCATGCAAGGAGATGGCGCCCAACAGTCCCCCGGCCACGGGGCCTGC
CACCATACCCACGCCGAAACAAGCGCTCATGAGCCCGAAGTGGCGAGCCCGATCTTCCCCATCGGTGATG
TCGGCGATATAGGCGCCAGCAACCGCACCTGTGGCGCCGGTGATGCCGGCCACGATGCGTCCGGCGTAGA
GGATCGAGATCTCGATCCCGCGAAA
Features (pLannotate 1.2.2; 16 found; start..end, strand, type, name):
      2..20      +  promoter       T7 promoter: promoter for bacteriophage T7 RNA polymerase
    109..131     +  RBS            RBS: efficient ribosome binding site from bacteriophage T7 gene 10 (Olins and Rangwala, 1989)
    151..180     +  CDS            10xHis: 10xHis affinity tag
    190..1290    +  CDS            MBP: maltose binding protein from E. coli; malE (mutated); This version of the gene does not encode a signal sequence, so MBP will remain in the cytosol.
   1345..1361    +  CDS            TEV site (fragment): tobacco etch virus (TEV) protease recognition and cleavage site
   2233..2282    +  CDS            SET1 (fragment): solubility-enhancement tag derived from T7 phage gene 10B
   2290..2337    +  terminator     T7 terminator: transcription terminator for bacteriophage T7 RNA polymerase
   2363..2655    -  CDS            TcR (fragment): tetracycline efflux protein; tet; confers resistance to tetracycline
   2703..2731    -  promoter       tet promoter: E. coli promoter for tetracycline efflux protein gene
   2844..2948    +  promoter       AmpR promoter: bla
   2949..3809    +  CDS            AmpR: β-lactamase; bla; confers resistance to ampicillin, carbenicillin, and related antibiotics
   3980..4568    +  rep_origin     ori: high-copy-number ColE1/pMB1/pBR322/pUC origin of replication
   4754..4893    -  misc_feature   bom: basis of mobility region from pBR322
   4995..5186    -  CDS            rop: Rop protein, which maintains plasmids at low copy number; rop
   5203..5583    +  CDS            YPB1_ECOLX: Protein predicted: Swiss-Prot protein existence level 4. From Escherichia coli.
   5825..6725    -  CDS            TcR (fragment): tetracycline efflux protein; tet; confers resistance to tetracycline
