[The description below was written by a language model from this plasmid's Addgene catalogue record and pLannotate feature annotations shown in this document.]
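Description:
pBA1444_ECOR31HamA_purification is a 6,745 bp bacterial expression plasmid built on the pMBP backbone for T7-driven overproduction of HamA, a component of the Hachiman antiphage defense system from the E. coli strain ECOR31. It is propagated in E. coli under ampicillin selection, conferred by a β-lactamase gene with its own promoter, and it replicates from a ColE1/pMB1-type origin. The backbone is clearly pBR322-derived. It retains the bom mobility region, the rop gene and two disrupted fragments of the tetracycline resistance gene with the tet promoter, which are not expected to be functional. The catalogue lists the plasmid as high copy, although the annotated rop gene is normally associated with reduced copy number.

The expression cassette begins with a T7 promoter and the strong ribosome binding site from phage T7 gene 10. These are followed by a 10xHis tag, a cytosolic maltose binding protein lacking its signal sequence, and a TEV protease recognition site. In the annotated sequence the order is His then MBP, although the catalogue name lists MBP first. The HamA coding sequence itself was not recognised by the annotation tool, but it presumably occupies the unannotated stretch between the TEV site and the T7 terminator. A short match to a T7 gene 10-derived sequence just upstream of the terminator is probably vector remnant rather than a deliberate tag. No lac operator or lacI gene is annotated. Expression requires a host that supplies T7 RNA polymerase.

The design supports affinity purification on nickel or amylose resin, with MBP aiding solubility. TEV cleavage then removes the tags to release HamA for biochemical or structural study.
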