Addgene plasmid #223369: pBA1444_ECOR31HamA_purification
Purpose: T7 protein expression of MBP-His-TEV-ECOR31 Hachiman HamA
Depositing lab: Jennifer Doudna. Depositing organization: University of California, Berkeley. Publication: Genome integrity sensing by the broad-spectrum Hachiman antiphage defense complex. Tuck OT, Adler BA, Armbruster EG, Lahiri A, Hu JJ, Zhou J, Pogliano J, Doudna JA. Cell. 2024 Nov 27;187(24):6914-6928.e20. doi: 10.1016/j.cell.2024.09.020. Epub 2024 Oct 11. PubMed 39395413.
Backbone
  Vector backbone: pMBP
  Vector type: Bacterial Expression
Growth in bacteria
  Bacterial resistance: Ampicillin, 100 μg/mL
  Growth temperature: 37°C
  Growth strain: DH5alpha
  Copy number: High Copy
Gene/Insert
  Gene/Insert name: MBP-His-TEV-ECOR31 Hachiman HamA
  Tag / fusion protein: MBP-His-TEV (N terminal on insert)
Terms and licenses: Academic/Nonprofit Terms; Industry Terms: Not Available to Industry
Depositor comments: Please visit https://doi.org/10.1101/2024.02.29.582594 for bioRxiv preprint.
How to cite: pBA1444_ECOR31HamA_purification was a gift from Jennifer Doudna (Addgene plasmid # 223369 ; http://n2t.net/addgene:223369 ; RRID:Addgene_223369)
